Addgene plasmid #186671: Donor_YTHDF2_KO_Hygro
Purpose: Donor plasmid to endogenously knock out the YTHDF2 in Hek293 cells. Hygromycin and polyA sequence is inserted between two homology arms.
Depositing lab: Astrid Haase. Depositing organization: National Institute of Diabetes & Digestive & Kidney Diseases (NIDDK). Publication: Functional editing of endogenous genes through rapid selection of cell pools (Rapid generation of endogenously tagged genes in Drosophila ovarian somatic sheath cells). Meng Q, Stoyko D, Andrews CM, Konstantinidou P, Genzor P, O T, Elchert AR, Benner L, Sobti S, Katz EY, Haase AD. Nucleic Acids Res. 2022 May 27. pii: 6594084. doi: 10.1093/nar/gkac448. PubMed 35639929.
Backbone
  Vector backbone: pUC19
  Vector type: Mammalian Expression
  Selectable markers: Hygromycin
Growth in bacteria
  Bacterial resistance: Ampicillin, 100 μg/mL
  Growth temperature: 30°C
  Growth strain: NEB Stable
  Copy number: High Copy
Gene/Insert
  Gene/Insert name: YTHDF2 KO Hygromycin
  Species: H. sapiens (human)
  Entrez Gene: YTHDF2 (a.k.a. CAHL, DF2, HGRG8, NY-REN-2)
  Cloning method: Gibson Cloning
Terms and licenses: Academic/Nonprofit Terms; Industry Terms: Not Available to Industry
Depositor comments: Please visit https://www.biorxiv.org/content/10.1101/2020.12.18.423517v1 for bioRxiv preprint.
How to cite: Donor_YTHDF2_KO_Hygro was a gift from Astrid Haase (Addgene plasmid # 186671 ; http://n2t.net/addgene:186671 ; RRID:Addgene_186671)
