[The description below was written by a language model from this plasmid's Addgene catalogue record and pLannotate feature annotations shown in this document.]
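Description:
Donor_YTHDF2_KO_Hygro is a homology-directed repair donor plasmid built on the pUC19 backbone by Gibson cloning, designed to disrupt the endogenous human YTHDF2 gene in HEK293 cells. It is a high-copy plasmid of about 5.2 kb that replicates in E. coli from the ColE1/pUC-type origin and is selected with ampicillin through the β-lactamase gene and its promoter. Remnants of the pUC19 cloning region (lacZα fragment, partial multiple cloning site, lac promoter/operator and CAP site) flank the insert and play no role in the editing function.

The payload is a hygromycin resistance cassette placed between two homology arms from the YTHDF2 locus. The feature table identifies the hygromycin phosphotransferase (hph) coding sequence followed directly by an SV40 polyadenylation signal, both on the same strand as a short annotated fragment of the YTHDF2 coding sequence that lies within one of the arms. The remaining arm sequences are not annotated, presumably because they are genomic sequence the annotation tool does not recognise. No mammalian promoter is annotated upstream of hph, and the record does not state how the marker is driven; this is consistent with a design in which correct integration places the marker under control of the endogenous YTHDF2 locus, but that is an inference. After integration, the poly(A) signal would terminate transcription early, truncating the YTHDF2 message and knocking out the gene, while hygromycin selection enriches for edited cells. The associated publication describes functional editing of endogenous genes by rapid selection of cell pools. The nuclease or guide RNA used to target the locus is not part of this plasmid and is not described in the record.
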