Features (pLannotate 1.2.2; 14 found; start..end, strand, type, name):
     16..120     -  promoter       AmpR promoter: bla
    215..250     +  CDS            rop (fragment): Rop protein, which maintains plasmids at low copy number; rop
    352..451     +  misc_feature   bom (fragment): basis of mobility region from pBR322
    457..614     -  CDS            lacZα (fragment): LacZα fragment of β-galactosidase; lacZ fragment
    611..642     +  misc_feature   MCS (fragment): pUC18/19 multiple cloning site
    719..796     -  CDS            YTHDF2 (fragment): YTHD2_HUMAN - Also known as HGRG8 From Homo sapiens (Human).
   1303..1437    -  polyA_signal   SV40 poly(A) signal: SV40 polyadenylation signal
   1441..2463    -  CDS            hph: KHYB_ECOLX - Experimental evidence at protein level: Swiss-Prot protein existence level 1. The aminoglycoside phosphotransferases achieve inactivation of their antibiotic substrates by phosphorylation. Only phosphorylates hygromycin and closely related compounds such as demethyl analogs and destomycin. From Escherichia coli.
   3192..3208    -  protein_bind   lac operator: The lac repressor binds to the lac operator to inhibit transcription in E. coli. This inhibition can be relieved by adding lactose or isopropyl-β-D-thiogalactopyranoside (IPTG). lac repressor encoded by lacI
   3216..3246    -  promoter       lac promoter: promoter for the E. coli lac operon
   3261..3282    -  protein_bind   CAP binding site: CAP binding activates transcription in the presence of cAMP. E. coli catabolite activator protein
   3295..3387    -  CDS            lacI (fragment): lac repressor; lacI; The lac repressor binds to the lac operator to inhibit transcription in E. coli. This inhibition can be relieved by adding lactose or isopropyl-β-D-thiogalactopyranoside (IPTG).
   3570..4158    -  rep_origin     ori: high-copy-number ColE1/pMB1/pBR322/pUC origin of replication
   4329..15      -  CDS            AmpR (across the origin): β-lactamase; bla; confers resistance to ampicillin, carbenicillin, and related antibiotics
>Addgene plasmid #186671 | Donor_YTHDF2_KO_Hygro | addgene full sequence | sequence record 367848 | Addgene NGS Result
ATGTTGAATACTCATACTCTTCCTTTTTCAATATTATTGAAGCATTTATCAGGGTTATTGTCTCATGAGC
GGATACATATTTGAATGTATTTAGAAAAATAAACAAATAGGGGTTCCGCGCACATTTCCCCGAAAAGTGC
CACCTGACGTCTAAGAAACCATTATTATCATGACATTAACCTATAAAAATAGGCGTATCACGAGGCCCTT
TCGTCTCGCGCGTTTCGGTGATGACGGTGAAAACCTCTGACACATGCAGCTCCCGGAGACGGTCACAGCT
TGTCTGTAAGCGGATGCCGGGAGCAGACAAGCCCGTCAGGGCGCGTCAGCGGGTGTTGGCGGGTGTCGGG
GCTGGCTTAACTATGCGGCATCAGAGCAGATTGTACTGAGAGTGCACCATATGCGGTGTGAAATACCGCA
CAGATGCGTAAGGAGAAAATACCGCATCAGGCGCCATTCGCCATTCAGGCTGCGCAACTGTTGGGAAGGG
CGATCGGTGCGGGCCTCTTCGCTATTACGCCAGCTGGCGAAAGGGGGATGTGCTGCAAGGCGATTAAGTT
GGGTAACGCCAGGGTTTTCCCAGTCACGACGTTGTAAAACGACGGCCAGTGAATTCGAGCTCGGTACCCG
GGGATCCTCTAGTGGGATTTATTGGTAGAAGGCGGAGAAAGAATATACCACACCCTTCGATTAGATATGT
AAATAGTTAACTACTCACGGGCCTTGCCTGTGGACTCAAGTAAGGTTCAAAATCATCATCGTTTAATCCA
TCCTTTTGATGTACAGATCCATTTTGCTAAAGAAAAAAAAATTCAATTAGGAGTGTCCCAATCCTACAAT
CTTCCTTTCAAATTAGTTCATATATGCTAACCAGAGAAAAACCTTACTAGTTAACAAAGCACGTAAGATT
GAACTTCAAAAGGGTAAGAGATGACAGTGAATGCTGAAGCGACAGTCGCCAGTGAAAATGTCCCCCTCCA
CCCAGAGCAAGTTGATCTAAAAAGGTCATTTTATTGGCTCCTCTGGATTTCCATTCCCTCCCGCTTCCCC
TCCCCCATCACATGAGAGTACTTCCAGAGAGTGATCCACGAGGATGAAAAACAAAGGCCTTCTAAGACCT
ACAGGAAACTAAGGACCTGGAGCGTTTCAAAACCCAATCCACCCCCACCCTTAATGAATTACTCCTTGTT
AGCGAAAAAGCTGTTCGCCAGCTGCAAGAACACACCGAAAGGGTCAAAATACTTAAGTGTGCGGCACCTG
CGAACTAAGCGGCTTCCGAAAGGTCCTCCGCCCGGGGCGCTTGATCCAGACATGATAAGATACATTGATG
AGTTTGGACAAACCACAACTAGAATGCAGTGAAAAAAATGCTTTATTTGTGAAATTTGTGATGCTATTGC
TTTATTTGTAACCATTATAAGCTGCAATAAACAAGTTCTATTCCTTTGCCCTCGGACGAGTGCTGGGGCG
TCGGTTTCCACTATCGGCGAGTACTTCTACACAGCCATCGGTCCAGACGGCCGCGCTTCTGCGGGCGATT
TGTGTACGCCCGACAGTCCCGGCTCCGGATCGGACGATTGCGTCGCATCGACCCTGCGCCCAAGCTGCAT
CATCGAAATTGCCGTCAACCAAGCTCTGATAGAGTTGGTCAAGACCAATGCGGAGCATATACGCCCGGAG
CCGCGGCGATCCTGCAAGCTCCGGATGCCTCCGCTCGAAGTAGCGCGTCTGCTGCTCCATACAAGCCAAC
CACGGCCTCCAGAAGAAGATGTTGGCGACCTCGTATTGGGAATCCCCGAACATCGCCTCGCTCCAGTCAA
TGACCGCTGTTATGCGGCCATTGTCCGTCAGGACATTGTTGGAGCCGAAATCCGCGTGCACGAGGTGCCG
GACTTCGGGGCAGTCCTCGGCCCAAAGCATCAGCTCATCGAGAGCCTGCGCGACGGACGCACTGACGGTG
TCGTCCATCACAGTTTGCCAGTGATACACATGGGGATCAGCAATCGCGCATATGAAATCACGCCATGTAG
TGTATTGACCGATTCCTTGCGGTCCGAATGGGCCGAACCCGCTCGTCTGGCTAAGATCGGCCGCAGCGAT
CGCATCCATGGCCTCCGCGACCGGCTGCAGAACAGCGGGCAGTTCGGTTTCAGGCAGGTCTTGCAACGTG
ACACCCTGTGCACGGCGGGAGATGCAATAGGTCAGGCTCTCGCTAAATTCCCCAATGTCAAGCACTTCCG
GAATCGGGAGCGCGGCCGATGCAAAGTGCCGATAAACATAACGATCTTTGTAGAAACCATCGGCGCAGCT
ATTTACCCGCAGGACATATCCACGCCCTCCTACATCGAAGCTGAAAGCACGAGATTCTTCGCCCTCCGAG
AGCTGCATCAGGTCGGAGACGCTGTCGAACTTTTCGATCAGAAACTTCTCGACAGACGTCGCGGTGAGTT
CAGGCTTTTTCATTTTGATTGCTAGCAAGCTTGGTCAAGCTAATTGGCTCTCAGATCCTCACGGGCGGCG
ACGGCGGCGAACTCTCCTCAGCGCGGCGGCGGCGGCAGATGAGCCCCGGCTGCGGGAGCAGGCGGAGGCT
TTTGTCCCTGACACTCGGGGGCCTCGGCGGACGCAGCGGAGACACAGCGCGCGGCTCAGGCTCCGGCTCC
GACTCGGCGACGCTCTAGCCCAAGAGCTCAATGCCCGTCTCTATGCTTTTACGCGCGCGCCCGCCCCCCA
CCGCCTAAAGCAGAGCGCCGAACAGCGGAGGCGGGCGGCGCGCGCGGCGCGAGCGCTGACTCTCACATTC
ACTCACCCACGCGGAAGGGGCCCGGCGCGAAGAACCCCGGGAAGGGAGAGGCCGGCCGCTGCGCCCTCTG
GCGGATTGGAGGAGCGGAAGCCGTGCTCACGGCCTCCCCGCCCCCACCGCCCCAGGATTAAGGCCTAGGG
GGTTTGGGACGACCAGGGTCGCACCACGAGGTTTCGACTAACACCTGGAAAGACTAGCTCTGGCTTCAGA
AGAACGACAAAAGCCGGTTTCTCAGTGAGGGAGGGGCCTCCGAAGCCCGCGAGACCTTAAAATGAACCTG
CCTTCCAGCTGCAAGTGATACCCCACCCCCATCTGGGAGGTAACCCGACCCCTAGGGAGTCACACAGTCC
CTCATGGCGTAATCATGGTCATAGCTGTTTCCTGTGTGAAATTGTTATCCGCTCACAATTCCACACAACA
TACGAGCCGGAAGCATAAAGTGTAAAGCCTGGGGTGCCTAATGAGTGAGCTAACTCACATTAATTGCGTT
GCGCTCACTGCCCGCTTTCCAGTCGGGAAACCTGTCGTGCCAGCTGCATTAATGAATCGGCCAACGCGCG
GGGAGAGGCGGTTTGCGTATTGGGCGCTCTTCCGCTTCCTCGCTCACTGACTCGCTGCGCTCGGTCGTTC
GGCTGCGGCGAGCGGTATCAGCTCACTCAAAGGCGGTAATACGGTTATCCACAGAATCAGGGGATAACGC
AGGAAAGAACATGTGAGCAAAAGGCCAGCAAAAGGCCAGGAACCGTAAAAAGGCCGCGTTGCTGGCGTTT
TTCCATAGGCTCCGCCCCCCTGACGAGCATCACAAAAATCGACGCTCAAGTCAGAGGTGGCGAAACCCGA
CAGGACTATAAAGATACCAGGCGTTTCCCCCTGGAAGCTCCCTCGTGCGCTCTCCTGTTCCGACCCTGCC
GCTTACCGGATACCTGTCCGCCTTTCTCCCTTCGGGAAGCGTGGCGCTTTCTCATAGCTCACGCTGTAGG
TATCTCAGTTCGGTGTAGGTCGTTCGCTCCAAGCTGGGCTGTGTGCACGAACCCCCCGTTCAGCCCGACC
GCTGCGCCTTATCCGGTAACTATCGTCTTGAGTCCAACCCGGTAAGACACGACTTATCGCCACTGGCAGC
AGCCACTGGTAACAGGATTAGCAGAGCGAGGTATGTAGGCGGTGCTACAGAGTTCTTGAAGTGGTGGCCT
AACTACGGCTACACTAGAAGAACAGTATTTGGTATCTGCGCTCTGCTGAAGCCAGTTACCTTCGGAAAAA
GAGTTGGTAGCTCTTGATCCGGCAAACAAACCACCGCTGGTAGCGGTGGTTTTTTTGTTTGCAAGCAGCA
GATTACGCGCAGAAAAAAAGGATCTCAAGAAGATCCTTTGATCTTTTCTACGGGGTCTGACGCTCAGTGG
AACGAAAACTCACGTTAAGGGATTTTGGTCATGAGATTATCAAAAAGGATCTTCACCTAGATCCTTTTAA
ATTAAAAATGAAGTTTTAAATCAATCTAAAGTATATATGAGTAAACTTGGTCTGACAGTTACCAATGCTT
AATCAGTGAGGCACCTATCTCAGCGATCTGTCTATTTCGTTCATCCATAGTTGCCTGACTCCCCGTCGTG
TAGATAACTACGATACGGGAGGGCTTACCATCTGGCCCCAGTGCTGCAATGATACCGCGAGACCCACGCT
CACCGGCTCCAGATTTATCAGCAATAAACCAGCCAGCCGGAAGGGCCGAGCGCAGAAGTGGTCCTGCAAC
TTTATCCGCCTCCATCCAGTCTATTAATTGTTGCCGGGAAGCTAGAGTAAGTAGTTCGCCAGTTAATAGT
TTGCGCAACGTTGTTGCCATTGCTACAGGCATCGTGGTGTCACGCTCGTCGTTTGGTATGGCTTCATTCA
GCTCCGGTTCCCAACGATCAAGGCGAGTTACATGATCCCCCATGTTGTGCAAAAAAGCGGTTAGCTCCTT
CGGTCCTCCGATCGTTGTCAGAAGTAAGTTGGCCGCAGTGTTATCACTCATGGTTATGGCAGCACTGCAT
AATTCTCTTACTGTCATGCCATCCGTAAGATGCTTTTCTGTGACTGGTGAGTACTCAACCAAGTCATTCT
GAGAATAGTGTATGCGGCGACCGAGTTGCTCTTGCCCGGCGTCAATACGGGATAATACCGCGCCACATAG
CAGAACTTTAAAAGTGCTCATCATTGGAAAACGTTCTTCGGGGCGAAAACTCTCAAGGATCTTACCGCTG
TTGAGATCCAGTTCGATGTAACCCACTCGTGCACCCAACTGATCTTCAGCATCTTTTACTTTCACCAGCG
TTTCTGGGTGAGCAAAAACAGGAAGGCAAAATGCCGCAAAAAAGGGAATAAGGGCGACACGGAA
